>Addgene plasmid #196064 | YW347_Ptbb2UTR-loxP-RFP-miniMOS | addgene full sequence | sequence record 382980 | Addgene NGS Result
GCACCGTACGTCTCGAGGAATTCTATCAGGTGTACAAGTATGAAATGTCGTTTCGAACATATAGATGTCT
CGCAAACGTAAATATTTATCGATTGTCATAAAACTTTGACCTTGTGAAGTGTCAACCTTGACTGTCGAAC
CACCATAGTTTGGCGCGAATTGAGCGTCATAATTGTTTACTCTCAGTGCAGTCAACATGTCGAGTTTCGT
GCCGAATAAAGAGCAAACGCGGACAGTATTAATTTTCTGTTTTCATTTGAAGAAAACAGCTGCGGCCGGA
TCCAGGAAACAGCTATGACCATGATTACGCCAAGCTACGTAATACGACTCACTAGGATAAATGCAAAATC
CTTTCAAGCATTCCCTTCTTCTCTATCACTCTTCTTTCTTTTTGTCAAAAAATTCTCTCGCTAATTTATT
TGCTTTTTTAATGTTATTATTTTATGACTTTTTATAGTCACTGAAAAGTTTGCATCTGAGTGAAGTGAAT
GCTATCAAAATGTGATTCTGTCTGATGTACTTTCACAATCTCTCTTCAATTCCATTTTGAAGTGCTTTAA
ACCCGAAAGGTTGAGAAAAATGCGAGCGCTCAAATATTTGTATTGTGTTCGTTGAGTGACCCAACAAAAA
GAGGAAACTTTATTGTGCCGCCAAGAAAAAAGTCCTCGAGGTCGACAGGCCTGCATGCGTCGACATAACT
TCGTATAGCATACATTATACGAAGTTATAGTTGCAGGACCACTGCGGCCGCATGGGCCATGGCACCTTAA
CATTTCTAAATTTTAGTTTAATAAAAAAATTTTAAAATAATACGAGTTTTGAGACTAACTTTCAATAAAA
ACCAAAAAATTGCTTCAAAAAAGAGCTCGCGCCGATTTACGATAAACACAGCGCGCTACGACACTCCGAA
AACCGCGCCGCACCATTACATTCTCCGCCCCACCGCACGGTTTGCGGAAGGCGATGAAATTGCTGGGCCT
AAAATTTTAACCCTTTTTTTCCCGTTTTTCAACTGTTTTCCCGATTTTTTCGATATTTTTTTCAGGTTTT
TAGTTAGAAAAGTATATAAAAATTGCATTATTTGTAGTTTTCGCTCGTAATTTGTGATAGAAAACGGCCA
ATTTGCCTAGATTTGTGATTCTACCAAGTGGAATTTTTGGGAAAATATCAATATTCCACGATTTTTATTC
AAATCATAACGTTTCGAAATTATCAGCTTAAATAAAACTAAAATAAATAATAAAATACTAAAAACCCTGA
ATTTCTCGGTTCTCGGTTCAGCTTGAGTTCGTTCTATACACGTTATCGATTTTTGTCATTTCGTTTAATC
ATGGGTTTTGATTCATTTTAAATATGAAATTTGATTTATTCCTCGTTTCGAAGTTGGTTTGTCTTGTCCG
GCCGGTAAACAAATGTTATTAAAAAAAATAATAAATTTCGAAATTTTTCGTAATGTTCCGCAATCGTGTT
TTTCCGTTTATCTCGTCTTCCCTTCCTTCAAATATACTATTTATTTTCTCAATTCACATATTTTCAGCCA
GCCCTGCTCAACAAGTGGAATAAAAATGATTGAACAAGATGGATTGCACGCAGGTTCTCCGGCCGCTTGG
GTGGAGAGGCTATTCGGCTATGACTGGGCACAACAGACAATCGGCTGCTCTGATGCCGCCGTGTTCCGGC
TGTCAGCGCAGGGGCGCCCGGTTCTTTTTGTCAAGACCGACCTGTCCGGTGCCCTGAATGAACTGCAGGA
CGAGGCAGCGCGGCTATCGTGGCTGGCCACGACGGGCGTTCCTTGCGCAGCTGTGCTCGACGTTGTCACT
GAAGCGGGAAGGGACTGGCTGCTATTGGGCGAAGTGCCGGGGCAGGATCTCCTGTCATCTCACCTTGCTC
CTGCCGAGAAAGTATCCATCATGGCTGATGCAATGCGGCGGCTGCATACGCTTGATCCGGCTACCTGCCC
ATTCGACCACCAAGCGAAACATCGCATCGAGCGAGCACGTACTCGGATGGAAGCCGGTCTTGTCGATCAG
GATGATCTGGACGAAGAGCATCAGGGGCTCGCACCAGCCGAACTGTTCGCCAGGCTCAAGGCGCGCATGC
CCGACGGCGAGGATCTCGTCGTGACCCATGGCGATGCCTGCTTGCCGAATATCATGGTGGAAAATGGCCG
CTTTTCTGGATTCATCGACTGTGGCCGGCTGGGTGTGGCGGACCGCTATCAGGACATAGCGTTGGCTACC
CGTGATATTGCTGAAGAGCTTGGCGGCGAATGGGCTGACCGCTTCCTCGTGCTTTACGGTATCGCCGCTC
CCGATTCGCAGCGCATCGCCTTCTATCGCCTTCTTGACGAGTTCTTCTAGCATTTTATATCTGAGTAGTA
CCTTTGCTTTAAATGTCCATAAAACTAATTTTATAATCAATAAAACAACGTTTGTAAATCAACTGAGTTT
ACAAGTAGAGACATTGAGGGATACTTTCACTATGCTAAAGTGATAATCGACCAAATAATAACTTCACTTT
GGTATTTATTCCTGTCTTATAAATGTTATGTATGAATTAAATTCATATGCATATGGCTCACTCTGACAAT
TTTTAATAATCTTCCAGATCAATATTGACTACCGATGCGGGTGGTCTTTTGCTTTGAATTCTGCTGAACT
TTACACCCCGAACAGCAATGTGTGCTTCAGCCTAAAAAAAAGTAAGTGTGTTAATCAGTGCCCCCGATTC
TTCATTTTTTGCCCCTCTCTCCCGTTTCGTCGGCAAAAGAAGAGAAAATAAAGATAAGTCTCAAGATAGG
TTGGTAATCGCTAAAGTGGTTGTGTGGATAAGAGTAGCAAAATGGCAGGAAGAGCACTTTGCGCGCACAC
ACTGTACTCATTGTTCTGGATAAAATTCTCTCGTTATTTGCCGTCGGATGTCTGCCTCTCTGCATTGAGC
CGGCTTCTTCACTATCTTTAGTTAACCTAAAATGCCGTTTCTTTTCTCGTATCCCCACTATCCCGTTGAG
GTTCTCTGCTCTCTTCGCTCCCTACCGCCAGCGAGCAACTATCCGTGGGGGCGCCTTGCTCGGAAGATGG
GGGGGAAGAAAGAAGATTTTTGCTATTTGCACTTGAGAAAGAGACTTTTCCTGCGTCGATGGTCAGAGAA
CAGTGTGCAGACACTTTTCAGCTACCTAGAATTACAATTGGATATCCCCGCCTCCCAATCCACCCACCCA
GGGAAAAAGAAGGGCTCGCCGAAAATCAAAGTTATCTCCAGGCTCGCGCATCCCACCGAGCGGTTGACTT
CTCTCCACCACTTTTCATTTTAACCCTCGATCGTCAGACACAGAAATGATGGTGTCTAAGGGCGAAGAGC
TGATTAAGGAGAACATGCACATGAAGCTGTACATGGAGGGCACCGTGAACAACCACCACTTCAAGTGCAC
ATCCGAGGGCGAAGGCAAGCCCTACGAGGGCACCCAGACCATGAGAATCAAGGTGGTCGAGGGCGGCCCT
CTCCCCTTCGCCTTCGACATCCTGGCTACCAGCTTCATGTACGGCAGCAGAACCTTCATCAACCACACCC
AGGACATCCCCGATTTCTTTAAGCAGTCCTTCCCTGAGGGCTTCACATGGGAGAGAGTCACCACATACGA
AGACGGGGGCGTGCTGACCGCTACCCAGGACACCAGCCTCCAGGACGGCTGCCTCATCTACAACGTCAAG
ATCAGAGGGGTGAACTTCCCATCCAACGGCCCTGTGATGCAGAAGAAAACACTCGGCTGGGAGGCCAACA
CCGAGATGCTGTACCCCGCTGACGGCGGCCTGGAAGGCAGAACCGACATGGCCCTGAAGCTCGTGGGCGG
GGGCCACCTGATCTGCAACTTCAAGACCACATACAGATCCAAGAAACCCGCTAAGAACCTCAAGATGCCC
GGCGTCTACTATGTGGACCACAGACTGGAAAGAATCAAGGAGGCCGACAAAGAGACCTACGTCGAGCAGC
ACGAGGTGGCTGTGGCCAGATACTGCGACCTCCCTAGCAAACTGGGGCACAAACTTAATGGCATGGACGA
GCTGTACAAGTAAGTCCAATTACTCTTCAACATCCCTACATGCTCTTTCTCCCTGTGCTCCCACCCCCTA
TTTTTGTTATTATCAAAAAACTTCTCTTAATTTCTTTGTTTTTTAGCTTCTTTTAAGCCACCTCTAACAA
TGAAATTGTGTAGATTCAAAAATAGAATTAATTCGTAATAAAAAGTCGAAAAAAATTGTGCTCCCTCCCC
CCATTAATAATAATTCTATCCCAAAATCTACACAATGTTCTGTGTACACTTCTTATGTTTTTTACTTCTG
ATAAATTTTTTTGAAACATCATAGAAAAAACCGCACACAAAATACCTTATCATATGTTACGTTTCAGTTT
ATGACCGCAATTTTTATTTCTTCGCACGTCTGGGCCTCTCATGACGTCAAATCATGCTCATCGTGAAAAA
GTTTTGGAGTATTTTTGGAATTTTTCAATCAAGTGAAAGTTTATGAAATTAATTTTCCTGCTTTTGCTTT
TTGGGGTTTCCCCTATTGTTTGTCAAGATTTCGAGGACGGCGTTTTTCTTGCTAAAATCACAAGTATTGA
TGAGCACGATGCAAGAAAGATCGGAAGAAGGTTTGGGTTTGAGGCTCAGTGGAAGGTGAGTAGAAGTTGA
TAATTTGAAAGTGGAGTAGTGTCTATGGGGTTTTTGCCTTAAATGACAGAATACATTCCCAATATACCAA
ACATAACTGTTTCTCGAATAACTTCGTATAGCATACATTATACGAAGTTATGGTCGACGGTATCGATAAG
CTTGATCCGGATCTGCGGCTTACTCACCAGACCTGGCCCCATCCGATTACCACCTATTCGCTTCGATGGG
ACACGCACTCGCTGAGCAGCGCTTCGATTCTTACGAAAGTGTGAAAAAATGGCTCGATGAATGGTTCGCC
GCAAAAGACGATGAGTTCTACTGGCGTGGAATCCACAAATTGCCCGAGAGATGGGAAAAATGTGTAGCTA
GCGACGGCAAATACTTTGAATAAATGATTTTTTCTTTTTCCACAAAATTTAACGTGTTTTTTGATTTAAA
AAAAACGACATTTCATACTTGTACACCTGATATCTAGATACCTAGGTGAGCTCTGGTACCCCCCTGGCGT
TACCCAACTTAATCGCCTTGCAGCACATCCCCCTTTCGCCAGCTGGCGTAATAGCGAAGAGGCCCGCACC
GATCGCCCTTCCCAACAGTTGCGCAGCCTGAATGGCGAATGGCGCCTGATGCGGTATTTTCTCCTTACGC
ATCTGTGCGGTATTTCACACCGCATATGGTGCACTCTCAGTGCAATCTGCTCTGATGCCGCATAGTTAAG
CCAGCCCCGACACCCGCCAACACCCGCTGACGCGCCCTGACGGGCTTGTCTGCTCCCGGCATCCGCTTAC
AGACAAGCTGTGACCGTCTCCGGGAGCTGCATGTGTCAGAGGTTTTCACCGTCATCACCGAAACGCGCGA
GACGAAAGGGCCTCGTGATACGCCTATTTTTATAGGTTAATGTCATGATAATAATGGTTTCTTAGACGTC
AGGTGGCACTTTTCGGGGAAATGTGCGCGGAACCCCTATTTGTTTATTTTTCTAAATACATTCAAATATG
TATCCGCTCATGAGACAATAACCCTGATAAATGCTTCAATAATATTGAAAAAGGAAGAGTATGAGTATTC
AACATTTCCGTGTCGCCCTTATTCCCTTTTTTGCGGCATTTTGCCTTCCTGTTTTTGCTCACCCAGAAAC
GCTGGTGAAAGTAAAAGATGCTGAAGATCAGTTGGGTGCACGAGTGGGTTACATCGAACTGGATCTCAAC
AGCGGTAAGATCCTTGAGAGTTTTCGCCCCGAAGAACGTTTTCCAATGATGAGCACTTTTAAAGTTCTGC
TATGTGGCGCGGTATTATCCCGTATTGACGCCGGGCAAGAGCAACTCGGTCGCCGCATACACTATTCTCA
GAATGACTTGGTTGAGTACTCACCAGTCACAGAAAAGCATCTTACGGATGGCATGACAGTAAGAGAATTA
TGCAGTGCTGCCATAACCATGAGTGATAACACTGCGGCCAACTTACTTCTGACAACGATCGGAGGACCGA
AGGAGCTAACCGCTTTTTTGCACAACATGGGGGATCATGTAACTCGCCTTGATCGTTGGGAACCGGAGCT
GAATGAAGCCATACCAAACGACGAGCGTGACACCACGATGCCTGTAGCAATGGCAACAACGTTGCGCAAA
CTATTAACTGGCGAACTACTTACTCTAGCTTCCCGGCAACAATTAATAGACTGGATGGAGGCGGATAAAG
TTGCAGGACCACTTCTGCGCTCGGCCCTTCCGGCTGGCTGGTTTATTGCTGATAAATCTGGAGCCGGTGA
GCGTGGGTCTCGCGGTATCATTGCAGCACTGGGGTCAGATGGTAAGCCCTCCCGTATCGTAGTTATCTAC
ACGACGGGGAGTCAGGCAACTATGGATGAACGAAATAGACAGATCGCTGAGATAGGTGCCTCACTGATTA
AGCATTGGTAACTGTCAGACCAAGTTTACTCATATATACTTTAGATTGATTTAAAACTTCATTTTTAATT
TAAAAGGATCTAGGTGAAGATCCTTTTTGATAATCTCATGACCAAAATCCCTTAACGTGAGTTTTCGTTC
CACTGAGCGTCAGACCCCGTAGAAAAGATCAAAGGATCTTCTTGAGATCCTTTTTTTCTGCGCGTAATCT
GCTGCTTGCAAACAAAAAAACCACCGCTACCAGCGGTGGTTTGTTTGCCGGATCAAGAGCTACCAACTCT
TTTTCCGAAGGTAACTGGCTTCAGCAGAGCGCAGATACCAAATACTGTTCTTCTAGTGTAGCCGTAGTTA
GGCCACCACTTCAAGAACTCTGTAGCACCGCCTACATACCTCGCTCTGCTAATCCTGTTACCAGTGGCTG
CTGCCAGTGGCGATAAGTCGTGTCTTACCGGGTTGGACTCAAGACGATAGTTACCGGATAAGGCGCAGCG
GTCGGGCTGAACGGGGGGTTCGTGCACACAGCCCAGCTTGGAGCGAACGACCTACACCGAACTGAGATAC
CTACAGCGTGAGCTATGAGAAAGCGCCACGCTTCCCGAAGGGAGAAAGGCGGACAGGTATCCGGTAAGCG
GCAGGGTCGGAACAGGAGAGCGCACGAGGGAGCTTCCAGGGGGAAACGCCTGGTATCTTTATAGTCCTGT
CGGGTTTCGCCACCTCTGACTTGAGCGTCGATTTTTGTGATGCTCGTCAGGGGGGCGGAGCCTATGGAAA
AACGCCAGCAACGCGGCCTTTTTACGGTTCCTGGTCTTTTGCTGGCCTTTTGTTCACATGTTCTTTCCTG
CGTTATCCCCTGATTCTGTGGATAACCGTATTACCGCCTTTGAGTGAGCTGATACC
Features (pLannotate 1.2.2; 15 found; start..end, strand, type, name):
    197..286     +  CDS            mariner\T (fragment): MOS1T_DROMA - Experimental evidence at protein level: Swiss-Prot protein existence level 1. Mediates transposition of transposon Mos1 by a 'cut and paste' mechanism. Transposases are sequence-specific nucleases and strand transferases that catalyze transposition through an ordered series of events: sequence-specific binding of transposase to the terminal inverted repeats (IR) present at each end of the transposon, pairing of the transposon IRs in a paired-end complex (PEC), cleavage of one or both DNA strands at each transposon end, capture of target DNA, and strand transfer to insert the tran
    341..664     +  terminator     tbb-2 terminator: tbb-2; transcription terminator for the C. elegans tubulin beta-2 gene
    695..728     +  protein_bind   loxP: Cre-mediated recombination occurs in the 8-bp core sequence (GCATACAT). Cre recombinase
   1566..2357    +  CDS            neo: KKA2_KLEPN - Also known as kan, nptII. Experimental evidence at protein level: Swiss-Prot protein existence level 1. Resistance to kanamycin, neomycin, paromomycin, ribostamycin, butirosin and gentamicin B. From Klebsiella pneumoniae.
   3339..4070    +  CDS            TagRFP-T: photostable variant of TagRFP (Shaner et al., 2008)
   4523..4675    +  CDS            aex-5 (fragment): AEX5_CAEEL - Also known as kpc-3 From Caenorhabditis elegans.
   4778..4811    +  protein_bind   loxP: Cre-mediated recombination occurs in the 8-bp core sequence (GCATACAT). Cre recombinase
   4812..4836    -  misc_feature   MCS (fragment): pBluescript multiple cloning site
   4845..5060    +  CDS            mariner\T (fragment): MOS1T_DROMA - Experimental evidence at protein level: Swiss-Prot protein existence level 1. Mediates transposition of transposon Mos1 by a 'cut and paste' mechanism. Transposases are sequence-specific nucleases and strand transferases that catalyze transposition through an ordered series of events: sequence-specific binding of transposase to the terminal inverted repeats (IR) present at each end of the transposon, pairing of the transposon IRs in a paired-end complex (PEC), cleavage of one or both DNA strands at each transposon end, capture of target DNA, and strand transfer to insert the tran
   5172..5289    +  CDS            lacZα (fragment): LacZα fragment of β-galactosidase; lacZ fragment
   5295..5394    -  misc_feature   bom (fragment): basis of mobility region from pBR322
   5496..5531    -  CDS            rop (fragment): Rop protein, which maintains plasmids at low copy number; rop
   5626..5730    +  promoter       AmpR promoter: bla
   5731..6591    +  CDS            AmpR: β-lactamase; bla; confers resistance to ampicillin, carbenicillin, and related antibiotics
   6762..7350    +  rep_origin     ori: high-copy-number ColE1/pMB1/pBR322/pUC origin of replication
