[The description below was written by a language model from this plasmid's Addgene catalogue record and pLannotate feature annotations shown in this document.]
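Description:
YW347_Ptbb2UTR-loxP-RFP-miniMOS is a 7,476 bp C. elegans transgenesis vector derived from the miniMOS plasmid pCFJ910. It is designed for single-copy genomic insertion by Mos1 transposition. In bacteria it is maintained as a high-copy plasmid through a ColE1/pUC-type origin and selected with ampicillin via the bla gene and its promoter. The annotation also picks up small remnants of lacZα, bom and rop in the backbone.

The transposable unit is bounded by two short Mos1 (mariner) fragments, which supply the minimal transposon ends recognised by Mos1 transposase. No intact transposase gene is annotated, so the enzyme must be supplied from another source. Just inside the left end lies a tbb-2 terminator/3′UTR. Going by the plasmid name, this presumably serves as a ready-made 3′UTR for a user's transgene, although the record does not describe the cloning position explicitly. Downstream, two loxP sites in the same orientation flank a dual marker cassette. The first marker is the neomycin phosphotransferase gene, which confers G418 resistance for selecting transformed worms. The second is a red fluorescent reporter, catalogued as TagRFP and annotated as TagRFP-T, driven by the myo-2 promoter, which is active in pharyngeal muscle. The promoter driving NeoR is not stated. A short aex-5 fragment is annotated after the RFP coding sequence, and its role is not explained.

Together, these parts let insertion events be selected with drug and confirmed visually by pharyngeal red fluorescence. Cre recombinase can afterwards excise both markers, leaving a single loxP site and the transgene of interest. The plasmid belongs to a toolkit for visualizing single-copy insertions in C. elegans.
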