Addgene plasmid #196064: YW347_Ptbb2UTR-loxP-RFP-miniMOS
Purpose: a plasmid modified from miniMOS vector pCFJ910. the modification including insertions of myo2p::TagRFP downstream to NeoR CDS and 2 loxP sites flanking the NeoR and tagRFP cassettes.
Depositing lab: Wenxing Yang. Depositing organization: Sichuan University. Publication: A new miniMOS tool kit capable of visualizing single copy insertion in C. elegans. Li J, Qin Y, Shen C, Zhang J, Tu S, Yang J, Wang Y, Zhou R, Zhang K, Chen J, Yang W. PeerJ. 2023 May 17;11:e15433. doi: 10.7717/peerj.15433. eCollection 2023. PubMed 37214099.
Backbone
  Vector backbone: pCFJ910
  Backbone size w/o insert (bp): 5496
  Total vector size (bp): 7476
  Vector type: Worm Expression
  Selectable markers: Neomycin (select with G418)
Growth in bacteria
  Bacterial resistance: Ampicillin, 100 μg/mL
  Growth temperature: 37°C
  Growth strain: DH5alpha
  Copy number: High Copy
Gene/Insert 1
  Gene/Insert name: myo2p driven tagRFP
  Species: C. elegans (nematode)
  Promoter: myo-2
  Cloning method: Gibson Cloning
  Sequencing primers: 5′ cattttatatctgagtagtacctttgc; 3′ ttacttgtacagctcgtccatg
Gene/Insert 2
  Gene/Insert name: NeoR
  Species: C. elegans (nematode)
Gene/Insert 3
  Gene/Insert name: Minimal Mos1
  Species: D. melanogaster (fly), C. elegans (nematode)
Terms and licenses: Academic/Nonprofit Terms; Industry Terms: Not Available to Industry
How to cite: YW347_Ptbb2UTR-loxP-RFP-miniMOS was a gift from Wenxing Yang (Addgene plasmid # 196064 ; http://n2t.net/addgene:196064 ; RRID:Addgene_196064)
